>Addgene plasmid #101663 | pAB152 | addgene full sequence | sequence record 372298 | Addgene NGS Result
GACGTCTAGCATTTTTATCCATAAGATTAGCGGATCCTACCTGACGCTTTTTATCGCAACTCTCTACTGT
TTCTCCATACCCGTTTTTTTGGAAGGAGGTAAAGATCTATGAACACGATTAACATCGCTAAGAACGACTT
CTCTGACATCGAACTGGCTGCTATCCCGTTCAACACTCTGGCTGACCATTACGGTGAGCGTTTAGCTCGC
GAACAGTTGGCCCTTGAGCATGAGTCTTACGAGATGGGTGAAGCACGCTTCCGCAAGATGTTTGAGCGTC
AACTTAAAGCTGGTGAGGTTGCGGATAACGCTGCCGCCAAGCCTCTCATCACTACCCTACTCCCTAAGAT
GATTGCACGCATCAACGACTGGTTTGAGGAAGTGAAAGCTAAGCGCGGCAAGCGCCCGACAGCCTTCCAG
TTCCTGCAAGAAATCAAGCCGGAAGCCGTAGCGTACATCACCATTAAGACCACTCTGGCTTGCCTAACCA
GTGCTGACAATACAACCGTTCAGGCTGTAGCAAGCGCAATCGGTCGGGCCATTGAGGACGAGGCTCGCTT
CGGTCGTATCCGTGACCTTGAAGCTAAGCACTTCAAGAAAAACGTTGAGGAACAACTCAACAAGCGCGTA
GGGCACGTCTACAAGAAAGCATTTATGCAAGTTGTCGAGGCTGACATGCTCTCTAAGGGTCTACTCGGTG
GCGAGGCGTGGTCTTCGTGGCATAAGGAAGACTCTATTCATGTAGGAGTACGCTGCATCGAGATGCTCAT
TGAGTCAACCGGAATGGTTAGCTTACACCGCCAAAATGCTGGCGTAGTAGGTCAAGACTCTGAGACTATC
GAACTCGCACCTGAATACGCTGAGGCTATCGCAACCCGTGCAGGTGCGCTGGCTGGCATCTCTCCGATGT
TCCAACCTTGCGTAGTTCCTCCTAAGCCGTGGACTGGCATTACTGGTGGTGGCTATTGGGCTAACGGTCG
TCGTCCTCTGGCGCTGGTGCGTACTCACAGTAAGAAAGCACTGATGCGCTACGAAGACGTTTACATGCCT
GAGGTGTACAAAGCGATTAACATTGCGCAAAACACCGCATGGAAAATCAACAAGAAAGTCCTAGCGGTCG
CCAACGTAATCACCAAGTGGAAGCATTGTCCGGTCGAGGACATCCCTGCGATTGAGCGTGAAGAACTCCC
GATGAAACCGGAAGACATCGACATGAATCCTGAGGCTCTCACCGCGTGGAAACGTGCTGCCGCTGCTGTG
TACCGCAAGGACAAGGCTCGCAAGTCTCGCCGTATCAGCCTTGAGTTCATGCTTGAGCAAGCCAATAAGT
TTGCTAACCATAAGGCCATCTGGTTCCCTTACAACATGGACTGGCGCGGTCGTGTTTACGCTGTGTCAAT
GTTCAACCCGCAAGGTAACGATATGACCAAAGGACTGCTTACGCTGGCGAAAGGTAAACCAATCGGTAAG
GAAGGTTACTACTGGCTGAAAATCCACGGTGCAAACTGTGCGGGTGTCGATAAGGTTCCGTTCCCTGAGC
GCATCAAGTTCATTGAGGAAAACCACGAGAACATCATGGCTTGCGCTAAGTCTCCACTGGAGAACACTTG
GTGGGCTGAGCAAGATTCTCCGTTCTGCTTCCTTGCGTTCTGCTTTGAGTACGCTGGGGTACAGCACCAC
GGCCTGAGCTATAACTGCTCCCTTCCGCTGGCGTTTGACGGGTCTTGCTCTGGCATCCAGCACTTCTCCG
CGATGCTCCGAGATGAGGTAGGTGGTCGCGCGGTTAACTTGCTTCCTGGCGGTTCTGGAGGTCACACTCT
TTACGCCCCTGGAGGATACGACATTATGGGATATTTGGATCAGATTGGGAACCGCCCAAACCCTCAGGTC
GAACTGGGGCCTGTGGACACGTCATGTGCCCTGATCCTGTGCGATCTGAAGCAAAAGGACACTCCGATCG
TCTACGCCTCGGAAGCCTTCTTGTATATGACCGGATACAGCAATGCAGAGGTGCTCGGCAGGAACTGCAG
ATTCCTGCAGTCCCCCGACGGGATGGTGAAACCAAAGTCGACTCGCAAATATGTGGACTCGAACACGATC
AACACCATCCGGAAGGCCATCGACCGGAACGCCGAGGTCCAGGTGGAGGTGGTCAACTTTAAGAAGAACG
GCCAGCGGTTCGTGAACTTTCTGACCATCATTCCGGTCCGGGATGAAACCGGAGAGTACAGATACTCCAT
GGGATTCCAGTGCGAAACCGAATAACCTAGGAGGCATCAAATAAAACGAAAGGCTCAGTCGAAAGACTGG
GCCTTTCGTTTTATCTGTTGTTTGTCGGTGAACGCTCTCCTGAGTAGGACAAATCCGCCGCCCTAGACCT
AGCTGCAGCTAGGGTACGGGTTTTGCTGCCCGCAAACGGGCTGTTCTGGTGTTGCTAGTTTGTTATCAGA
ATCGCAGATCCGGCTTCAGCCGGTTTGCCGGCTGAAAGCGCTATTTCTTCCAGAATTGCCATGATTTTTT
CCCCACGGGAGGCGTCACTGGCTCCCGTGTTGTCGGCAGCTTTGATTCGATAAGCAGCATCGCCTGTTTC
AGGCTGTCTATGTGTGACTGTTGAGCTGTAACAAGTTGTCTCAGGTGTTCAATTTCATGTTCTAGTTGCT
TTGTTTTACTGGTTTCACCTGTTCTATTAGGTGTTACATGCTGTTCATCTGTTACATTGTCGATCTGTTC
ATGGTGAACAGCTTTGAATGCACCAAAAACTCGTAAAAGCTCTGATGTATCTATCTTTTTTACACCGTTT
TCATCTGTGCATGCGCCGATCAACGTCTCATTTTCGCCAGATATCGGCGCGCCGCTTCGTAGCATTTTTA
TCCATAAGATTAGCGGATCCTACCTGACGCTTTTTATCGCAACTCTCTACTGTTTCTCCATGGGAGACCA
CAACGGTTTCCCTCTAGAAATAATTTTGTTTAACTTTAAGAAGGAGGTCATACCCGTTTTTTTGGAAGGA
GGTAAATTAATTAATGCACACTCTTTACGCCCCTGGAGGATACGACATTATGGGATATTTGCGGCAGATT
AGGAACCGCCCAAACCCTCAGGTCGAACTGGGGCCTGTGGACACGTCATGTGCCCTGGTCCTGTGCGATC
TGAAGCAAAAGGACACTCCGGTGGTCTACGCCTCGGAAGCCTTCTTGTATATGACCGGATACAGCAATGC
AGAGGTGCTCGGCAGGAACTGCAGATTCCTGCAGTCCCCCGACGGGATGGTGAAACCAAAGTCGACTCGC
AAATATGTGGACTCGAACACGATCAACACCATGCGGAAGGCCATCGACCGGAACGCCGAGGTCCAGGTGG
AGGTGGTCAACTTTAAGAAGAACGGCCAGCGGTTCGTGAACTTTCTGACCATGATTCCGGTCCGGGATGA
AACCGGAGAGTACAGATACTCCATGGGATTCCAGTGCGAAACCGAAGGCGGTTCTGGAGGTAGTGAAACC
GTTCAGGACATCTACGGGATTGTTGCTAAGAAAGTCAACGAGATTCTACAAGCAGACGCAATCAATGGGA
CCGATAACGAAGTAGTTACCGTGACCGATGAGAACACTGGTGAAATCTCTGAGAAAGTCAAGCTGGGCAC
TAAGGCACTGGCTGGTCAATGGCTGGCTTACGGTGTTACTCGCAGTGTGACTAAGAGTTCAGTCATGACG
CTGGCTTACGGGTCCAAAGAGTTCGGCTTCCGTCAACAAGTGCTGGAAGATACCATTCAGCCAGCTATTG
ATTCCGGCAAGGGTCTGATGTTCACTCAGCCGAATCAGGCTGCTGGATACATGGCTAAGCTGATTTGGGA
ATCTGTGAGCGTGACGGTGGTAGCTGCGGTTGAAGCAATGAACTGGCTTAAGTCTGCTGCTAAGCTGCTG
GCTGCTGAGGTCAAAGATAAGAAGACTGGAGAGATTCTTCGCAAGCGTTGCGCTGTGCATTGGGTAACTC
CTGATGGTTTCCCTGTGTGGCAGGAATACAAGAAGCCTATTCAGACGCGCTTGAACCTGATGTTCCTCGG
TCAGTTCCGCTTACAGCCTACCATTAACACCAACAAAGATAGCGAGATTGATGCACACAAACAGGAGTCT
GGTATCGCTCCTAACTTTGTACACAGCCAAGACGGTAGCCACCTTCGTAAGACTGTAGTGTGGGCACACG
AGAAGTACGGAATCGAATCTTTTGCACTGATTCACGACTCCTTCGGTACCATTCCGGCTGACGCTGCGAA
CCTGTTCAAAGCAGTGCGCGAAACTATGGTTGACACATATGAGTCTTGTGATGTACTGGCTGATTTCTAC
GACCAGTTCGCTGACCAGTTGCACGAGTCTCAATTGGACAAAATGCCAGCACTTCCGGCTAAAGGTAACT
TGAACCTCCGTGACATCTTAGAGTCGGACTTCGCGTTCGCGTAATCTAGAGGCATCAAATAAAACGAAAG
GCTCAGTCGAAAGACTGGGCCTTTCGTTTTATCTGTTGTTTGTCGGTGAACGCTCTCCTGAGTAGGACAA
ATCCGCCGCCCTAGACCTAGCTGCAGCTAGGGTACGGGTTTTGCTGCCCGCAAACGGGCTGTTCTGGTGT
TGCTAGGATCCATATGGACAGTTTTCCCTTTGATATGTAACGGTGAACAGTTGTTCTACTTTTGTTTGTT
AGTCTTGATGCTTCACTGATAGATACAAGAGCCATAAGAACCTCAGATCCTTCCGTATTTAGCCAGTATG
TTCTCTAGTGTGGTTCGTTGTTTTTGCGTGAGCCATGAGAACGAACCATTGAGATCATACTTACTTTGCA
TGTCACTCAAAAATTTTGCCTCAAAACTGGTGAGCTGAATTTTTGCAGTTAAAGCATCGTGTAGTGTTTT
TCTTAGTCCGTTATGTAGGTAGGAATCTGATGTAATGGTTGTTGGTATTTTGTCACCATTCATTTTTATC
TGGTTGTTCTCAAGTTCGGTTACGAGATCCATTTGTCTATCTAGTTCAACTTGGAAAATCAACGTATCAG
TCGGGCGGCCTCGCTTATCAACCACCAATTTCATATTGCTGTAAGTGTTTAAATCTTTACTTATTGGTTT
CAAAACCCATTGGTTAAGCCTTTTAAACTCATGGTAGTTATTTTCAAGCATTAACATGAACTTAAATTCA
TCAAGGCTAATCTCTATATTTGCCTTGTGAGTTTTCTTTTGTGTTAGTTCTTTTAATAACCACTCATAAA
TCCTCATAGAGTATTTGTTTTCAAAAGACTTAACATGTTCCAGATTATATTTTATGAATTTTTTTAACTG
GAAAAGATAAGGCAATATCTCTTCACTAAAAACTAATTCTAATTTTTCGCTTGAGAACTTGGCATAGTTT
GTCCACTGGAAAATCTCAAAGCCTTTAACCAAAGGATTCCTGATTTCCACAGTTCTCGTCATCAGCTCTC
TGGTTGCTTTAGCTAATACACCATAAGCATTTTCCCTACTGATGTTCATCATCTGAGCGTATTGGTTATA
AGTGAACGATACCGTCCGTTCTTTCCTTGTAGGGTTTTCAATCGTGGGGTTGAGTAGTGCCACACAGCAT
AAAATTAGCTTGGTTTCATGCTCCGTTAAGTCATAGCGACTAATCGCTAGTTCATTTGCTTTGAAAACAA
CTAATTCAGACATACATCTCAATTGGTCTAGGTGATTTTAATCACTATACCAATTGAGATGGGCTAGTCA
ATGATAATTACTAGTCCTTTTCCTTTGAGTTGTGGGTATCTGTAAATTCTGCTAGACCTTTGCTGGAAAA
CTTGTAAATTCTGCTAGACCCTCTGTAAATTCCGCTAGACCTTTGTGTGTTTTTTTTGTTTATATTCAAG
TGGTTATAATTTATAGAATAAAGAAAGAATAAAAAAAGATAAAAAGAATAGATCCCAGCCCTGTGTATAA
CTCACTACTTTAGTCAGTTCCGCAGTATTACAAAAGGATGTCGCAAACGCTGTTTGCTCCTCTACAAAAC
AGACCTTAAAACCCTAAAGGCTTAAGTAGCACCCTCGCAAGCTCGGGCAAATCGCTGAATATTCCTTTTG
TCTCCGACCATCAGGCACCTGAGTCGCTGTCTTTTTCGTGACATTCAGTTCGCTGCGCTCACGGCTCTGG
CAGTGAATGGGGGTAAATGGCACTACAGGCGCCTTTTATGGATTCATGCAAGGAAACTACCCATAATACA
AGAAAAGCCCGTCACGGGCTTCTCAGGGCGTTTTATGGCGGGTCTGCTATGTGGTGCTATCTGACTTTTT
GCTGTTCAGCAGTTCCTGCCCTCTGATTTTCCAGTCTGACCACTTCGGATTATCCCGTGACAGGTCATTC
AGACTGGCTAATGCACCCAGTAAGGCAGCGGTATCATCAACAGGCTTACCCGTCTTACTGTCCCTAGTGC
TTGGATTCTCACCAATAAAAAACGCCCGGCGGCAACCGAGCGTTCTGAACAAATCCAGATGGAGTTCTGA
GGTCATTACTGGATCTATCAACAGGAGTCCAAGCGAGCTCGATATCAAATTACGCCCCGCCCTGCCACTC
ATCGCAGTACTGTTGTAATTCATTAAGCATTCTGCCGACATGGAAGCCATCACAAACGGCATGATGAACC
TGAATCGCCAGCGGCATCAGCACCTTGTCGCCTTGCGTATAATATTTGCCCATGGTGAAAACGGGGGCGA
AGAAGTTGTCCATATTGGCCACGTTTAAATCAAAACTGGTGAAACTCACCCAGGGATTGGCTGAGACGAA
AAACATATTCTCAATAAACCCTTTAGGGAAATAGGCCAGGTTTTCACCGTAACACGCCACATCTTGCGAA
TATATGTGTAGAAACTGCCGGAAATCGTCGTGGTATTCACTCCAGAGCGATGAAAACGTTTCAGTTTGCT
CATGGAAAACGGTGTAACAAGGGTGAACACTATCCCATATCACCAGCTCACCGTCTTTCATTGCCATACG
AAATTCCGGATGAGCATTCATCAGGCGGGCAAGAATGTGAATAAAGGCCGGATAAAACTTGTGCTTATTT
TTCTTTACGGTCTTTAAAAAGGCCGTAATATCCAGCTGAACGGTCTGGTTATAGGTACATTGAGCAACTG
ACTGAAATGCCTCAAAATGTTCTTTACGATGCCATTGGGATATATCAACGGTGGTATATCCAGTGATTTT
TTTCTCCATTTTAGCTTCCTTAGCTCCTGAAAATCTCGATAACTCAAAAAATACGCCCGGTAGTGATCTT
ATTTCATTATGGTGAAAGTTGGAACCTCTTACGTGCCGATCAACGTCTCATTTTCGCCAGATATC
Features (pLannotate 1.2.2; 14 found; start..end, strand, type, name):
      7..78      +  promoter       araBAD promoter (fragment): araBAD; promoter of the L-arabinose operon of E. coli; the araC regulatory gene is transcribed in the opposite direction (Guzman et al., 1995)
    109..1797    +  CDS            RPOL_BPT7 (fragment): Experimental evidence at protein level: Swiss-Prot protein existence level 1. Highly processive DNA-dependent RNA polymerase that catalyzes the transcription of class II and class III viral genes. Recognizes a specific promoter sequence and enters first into an 'abortive phase' where very short transcripts are synthesized and released before proceeding to the processive transcription of long RNA chains. Unwinds the double-stranded DNA to expose the coding strand for templating. Participates in the initiation of viral DNA replication presumably by making primers accessible to the DNA polymerase
   1813..2262    +  CDS            nMagHigh1: "negative Magnet" variant of an N-terminally truncated Vivid (VVD) blue light photoreceptor from Neurospora crassa (Kawano et al., 2015) rapidly heterodimerizes with pMag or pMagFast2 upon blue light irradiation
   2278..2364    +  terminator     rrnB T1 terminator: Escherichia coli rrnB; transcription terminator T1 from the E. coli rrnB gene
   2860..2931    +  promoter       araBAD promoter (fragment): araBAD; promoter of the L-arabinose operon of E. coli; the araC regulatory gene is transcribed in the opposite direction (Guzman et al., 1995)
   2966..2986    +  RBS            RBS: efficient ribosome binding site from bacteriophage T7 gene 10 (Olins and Rangwala, 1989)
   3027..3476    +  CDS            pMagFast2: "positive Magnet" variant of an N-terminally truncated Vivid (VVD) blue light photoreceptor from Neurospora crassa (Kawano et al., 2015) rapidly heterodimerizes with nMagHigh1 upon blue light irradiation to form a complex with fast switch-off kinetics
   3492..4451    +  CDS            RPOL_BPT7 (fragment): Experimental evidence at protein level: Swiss-Prot protein existence level 1. Highly processive DNA-dependent RNA polymerase that catalyzes the transcription of class II and class III viral genes. Recognizes a specific promoter sequence and enters first into an 'abortive phase' where very short transcripts are synthesized and released before proceeding to the processive transcription of long RNA chains. Unwinds the double-stranded DNA to expose the coding strand for templating. Participates in the initiation of viral DNA replication presumably by making primers accessible to the DNA polymerase
   4466..4552    +  terminator     rrnB T1 terminator: Escherichia coli rrnB; transcription terminator T1 from the E. coli rrnB gene
   4733..5683    -  CDS            Rep101: RepA protein needed for replication with the pSC101 origin; rep101
   5731..5953    -  rep_origin     pSC101 ori: low-copy replication origin that requires the Rep101 protein
   6445..6539    -  terminator     lambda t0 terminator: transcription terminator from phage lambda
   6563..7219    -  CDS            cat: CAT_ECOLX - Experimental evidence at protein level: Swiss-Prot protein existence level 1. This enzyme is an effector of chloramphenicol resistance in bacteria. From Escherichia coli. This protein is used as a marker in many commonly used cloning vectors, such as pACYC184.
   7220..7322    -  promoter       cat promoter: promoter of the E. coli cat gene encoding chloramphenicol acetyltransferase
