[The description below was written by a language model from this plasmid's Addgene catalogue record and pLannotate feature annotations shown in this document.]
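Description:
pAB152 is a low-copy bacterial expression plasmid for synthetic biology that encodes Opto-T7RNAP*(563-F2), a blue light-inducible split T7 RNA polymerase. It is built on a pSC101 backbone. Replication depends on the pSC101 origin together with its Rep101 (RepA) initiator protein, and selection is by chloramphenicol through a cat gene driven by its native promoter and followed by a lambda t0 terminator.

The payload consists of two parallel expression units in the same orientation. Each begins with an annotated fragment of the arabinose-responsive araBAD promoter and ends with an rrnB T1 terminator. The first unit encodes the N-terminal portion of T7 RNA polymerase, a fragment of about 563 codons that matches the "563" in the construct name, followed closely by nMagHigh1. The second unit, which carries a T7 gene 10 ribosome binding site, encodes pMagFast2 followed by the remaining C-terminal polymerase fragment. nMagHigh1 and pMagFast2 are the "Magnet" photoreceptor pair engineered from Neurospora crassa Vivid. They heterodimerise under blue light, and the pMagFast2 variant gives fast switch-off kinetics, which "F2" in the name probably denotes. Light-driven dimerisation should bring the two polymerase halves together to restore transcription from T7 promoters, and activity should fall again in the dark.

No araC gene is annotated in the feature table, so arabinose regulation of the promoter fragments may rely on the host, or they may be modified; the record does not say. It also does not explain the asterisk in the name. The plasmid is intended for dynamic, spatiotemporally precise control of gene expression in bacteria, presumably paired with a separate T7 promoter-driven target, which is not present on this construct.
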