Addgene plasmid #101663: pAB152
Purpose: Opto-T7RNAP*(563-F2)
Depositing lab: Mustafa Khammash. Depositing organization: ETH Zurich (Swiss Federal Institute of Technology). Publication: Dynamic Blue Light-Inducible T7 RNA Polymerases (Opto-T7RNAPs) for Precise Spatiotemporal Gene Expression Control. Baumschlager A, Aoki SK, Khammash M. ACS Synth Biol. 2017 Nov 17;6(11):2157-2167. doi: 10.1021/acssynbio.7b00169. Epub 2017 Oct 18. PubMed 29045151.
Backbone
  Vector backbone: pSC101
  Vector type: Bacterial Expression, Synthetic Biology
Growth in bacteria
  Bacterial resistance: Chloramphenicol, 25 μg/mL
  Growth temperature: 37°C
  Growth strain: DH5alpha
  Copy number: Low Copy
Gene/Insert
  Gene/Insert name: Opto-T7RNAP*(563-F2)
Terms and licenses: Academic/Nonprofit Terms; Industry Terms: Not Available to Industry
How to cite: pAB152 was a gift from Mustafa Khammash (Addgene plasmid # 101663 ; http://n2t.net/addgene:101663 ; RRID:Addgene_101663)
